Addgene plasmid #123748: MTK3_034
Purpose: Encodes Absisic acid Receptor fused to VPR activation domain as a Type 3 part to be used in the MTK system
Depositing lab: Hana El-Samad. Depositing organization: University of California, San Francisco (UCSF). Publication: A Toolkit for Rapid Modular Construction of Biological Circuits in Mammalian Cells. Fonseca JP, Bonny AR, Kumar GR, Ng AH, Town J, Wu QC, Aslankoohi E, Chen SY, Dods G, Harrigan P, Osimiri LC, Kistler AL, El-Samad H. ACS Synth Biol. 2019 Nov 15;8(11):2593-2606. doi: 10.1021/acssynbio.9b00322. Epub 2019 Nov 5. PubMed 31686495.
Backbone
  Vector backbone: MTK0_027
  Vector type: Mammalian Expression
Growth in bacteria
  Bacterial resistance: Chloramphenicol, 25 μg/mL
  Growth temperature: 37°C
  Growth strain: DH5alpha
  Copy number: Unknown
Gene/Insert
  Gene/Insert name: PYL1-VPR
  Species: Synthetic
  Cloning method: Restriction Enzyme; 5′ cloning site BsmBI (destroyed during cloning); 3′ cloning site BsmBI (destroyed during cloning)
Terms and licenses: Academic/Nonprofit Terms; Industry Terms: Not Available to Industry
Depositor comments: Type 3 parts are generally reserved for coding sequences in the MTK. Part sequence is from https://doi.org/10.1038/nmeth.4042 Please visit https://www.biorxiv.org/content/10.1101/506188v2 for BioRxiv preprint
How to cite: MTK3_034 was a gift from Hana El-Samad (Addgene plasmid # 123748 ; http://n2t.net/addgene:123748 ; RRID:Addgene_123748)
