[The description below was written by a language model from this plasmid's Addgene catalogue record and pLannotate feature annotations shown in this document.]
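Description:
MTK3_034 is a part plasmid from the Mammalian Toolkit (MTK), a modular hierarchical cloning system for assembling genetic circuits for mammalian cells. It is built on the MTK0_027 part-entry backbone, into which the insert was placed using BsmBI sites that were destroyed in the process. Although catalogued as a mammalian expression vector, the roughly 3.8 kb plasmid is a bacterial storage vector for a single part. The annotated features show no mammalian promoter or polyadenylation signal, only a high-copy ColE1/pUC-type origin of replication and a chloramphenicol acetyltransferase gene. That gene has its own cat promoter and is followed by a lambda t0 terminator, and it provides chloramphenicol selection in E. coli.

The payload is a synthetic coding sequence, PYL1-VPR, held as a Type 3 part, the position the MTK generally reserves for coding sequences. The amino-terminal portion is a fragment of Arabidopsis thaliana PYL1 (RCAR12), an abscisic acid (ABA) receptor that binds group-A PP2C phosphatases once it has bound the hormone. It is fused to the tripartite VPR activator. The annotation detects this as a VP16-derived repeat region (only a short match is flagged), a fragment of human RELA/p65, and the Epstein-Barr virus Rta activation domain.

A PYL1–activator fusion of this kind typically serves as one half of an ABA-induced dimerisation system. Adding the hormone recruits the activation domain to a partner protein fused to a DNA-binding module, which switches on a target gene. The record does not name the intended partner. To be expressed, the part must be combined with promoter, terminator and other MTK parts into a complete transcriptional unit.
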