Features (pLannotate 1.2.2; 8 found; start..end, strand, type, name):
    595..1125    +  CDS            PYL1 (fragment): PYL1_ARATH - Also known as RCAR12. Experimental evidence at protein level: Swiss-Prot protein existence level 1. Receptor for abscisic acid (ABA) required for ABA-mediated responses such as stomatal closure and germination inhibition. Inhibits the activity of group-A protein phosphatases type 2C (PP2Cs) when activated by ABA (PubMed:19407143, PubMed:19855379, PubMed:19893533, PubMed:19898420, PubMed:23844015, PubMed:21658606). Can be activated by both (-)-ABA and (+)-ABA (PubMed:23844015). From Arabidopsis thaliana (Mouse-ear cress).
   1162..1184    +  CDS            VP48 (fragment): 3 tandem repeats of the minimal activation domain of herpes simplex virus VP16 (Cheng et al., 2013)
   1336..2130    +  CDS            RELA (fragment): TF65_HUMAN - Also known as NFKB3. Experimental evidence at protein level: Swiss-Prot protein existence level 1. NF-kappa-B is a pleiotropic transcription factor present in almost all cell types and is the endpoint of a series of signal transduction events that are initiated by a vast array of stimuli related to many biological processes such as inflammation, immunity, differentiation, cell growth, tumorigenesis and apoptosis. NF-kappa-B is a homo- or heterodimeric complex formed by the Rel-like domain- containing proteins RELA/p65, RELB, NFKB1/p105, NFKB1/p50, REL and NFKB2/p52. The heterodime
   2149..2718    +  CDS            Rta AD: transcriptional activation domain from the human herpesvirus 4 (Epstein-Barr virus) replication and transcription activator Rta/BRLF1 (Hardwick et al., 1992; Chavez et al., 2015)
   2738..2772    -  terminator     lambda t0 terminator: minimal transcription terminator from phage lambda (Scholtissek and Grosse, 1987)
   2846..3502    -  CDS            cat: CAT_ECOLX - Experimental evidence at protein level: Swiss-Prot protein existence level 1. This enzyme is an effector of chloramphenicol resistance in bacteria. From Escherichia coli. This protein is used as a marker in many commonly used cloning vectors, such as pACYC184.
   3503..3600    -  promoter       cat promoter: promoter of the E. coli cat gene encoding chloramphenicol acetyltransferase
   3684..465     +  rep_origin     ori (across the origin): high-copy-number ColE1/pMB1/pBR322/pUC origin of replication
>Addgene plasmid #123748 | MTK3_034 | addgene full sequence | sequence record 248696 | Addgene NGS Result
AGAGCGCAGATACCAAATACTGTTCTTCTAGTGTAGCCGTAGTTAGGCCACCACTTCAAGAACTCTGTAG
CACCGCCTACATACCTCGCTCTGCTAATCCTGTTACCAGTGGCTGCTGCCAGTGGCGATAAGTCGTGTCT
TACCGGGTTGGACTCAAGACGATAGTTACCGGATAAGGCGCAGCGGTCGGGCTGAACGGGGGGTTCGTGC
ACACAGCCCAGCTTGGAGCGAACGACCTACACCGAACTGAGATACCTACAGCGTGAGCTATGAGAAAGCG
CCACGCTTCCCGAAGGGAGAAAGGCGGACAGGTATCCGGTAAGCGGCAGGGTCGGAACAGGAGAGCGCAC
GAGGGAGCTTCCAGGGGGAAACGCCTGGTATCTTTATAGTCCTGTCGGGTTTCGCCACCTCTGACTTGAG
CGTCGATTTTTGTGATGCTCGTCAGGGGGGCGGAGCCTATGGAAAAACGCCAGCAACGCGGCCTTTTTAC
GGTTCCTGGCCTTTTGCTGGCCTTTTGCTCACATGTTCTTTCCTGCGTTATCCCCTGATTCTGTGGATAA
CCGTAGTCGGTCTCATATGGGTGGGGGCGCGCCAACTCAAGACGAATTCACCCAACTCTCCCAATCAATC
GCCGAGTTCCACACGTACCAACTCGGTAACGGCCGTTGCTCATCTCTCCTAGCTCAGCGAATCCACGCGC
CGCCGGAAACAGTATGGTCCGTGGTTAGACGTTTCGATAGGCCACAGATTTACAAACACTTCATCAAAAG
CTGTAACGTGAGTGAAGATTTCGAGATGCGAGTGGGATGCACGCGCGACGTGAACGTGATAAGTGGATTA
CCGGCGAATACTTCTCGGGAGAGATTAGATCTGTTGGACGATGATCGGAGAGTGACTGGGTTTAGTATAA
CCGGTGGTGAACATAGGCTGAGGAATTATAAATCGGTTACGACGGTTCATAGATTTGAGAAAGAAGAAGA
AGAAGAAAGGATCTGGACCGTTGTTTTGGAATCTTATGTTGTTGATGTACCGGAAGGTAATTCGGAGGAA
GATACGAGATTGTTTGCTGATACGGTTATTAGATTGAATCTTCAGAAACTTGCTTCGATCACTGAAGCTA
TGAACGAATTCTCAAGCGCTGCAGGTACTAGTGATGCTTTAGACGATTTTGACTTAGATATGCTTGGTTC
AGACGCGTTAGACGACTTCGACCTAGACATGTTAGGCTCAGATGCATTGGACGACTTCGATTTAGATATG
TTGGGCTCCGATGCCCTAGATGACTTTGATCTAGATATGCTAGGTAGTCCCAAAAAGAAGAGGAAAGTGG
GATCCCAGTATCTGCCCGACACAGATGATAGACACCGAATCGAAGAGAAACGCAAGCGAACGTATGAAAC
CTTCAAATCGATCATGAAGAAATCGCCCTTCTCGGGTCCGACCGATCCCAGGCCCCCACCGAGAAGGATT
GCGGTCCCGTCCCGCTCGTCGGCCAGCGTGCCGAAGCCTGCGCCGCAGCCCTACCCCTTCACGTCGAGCC
TGAGCACAATCAATTATGACGAGTTCCCGACGATGGTGTTCCCCTCGGGACAAATCTCACAAGCCTCGGC
GCTCGCACCAGCGCCTCCCCAAGTCCTTCCGCAAGCGCCTGCCCCAGCGCCTGCACCGGCAATGGTGTCC
GCCCTCGCACAGGCCCCTGCGCCCGTCCCCGTGCTCGCGCCTGGACCGCCCCAGGCGGTCGCTCCACCGG
CTCCGAAGCCGACGCAGGCCGGAGAGGGAACACTCTCCGAAGCACTTCTTCAACTCCAGTTTGATGACGA
GGATCTTGGAGCACTCCTTGGAAACTCGACAGACCCTGCGGTGTTTACCGACCTCGCGTCAGTAGATAAC
TCCGAATTTCAGCAGCTTTTGAACCAGGGTATCCCGGTCGCGCCACATACAACGGAGCCCATGTTGATGG
AATACCCCGAAGCAATCACGAGACTTGTGACGGGAGCGCAGCGGCCTCCCGATCCCGCACCCGCACCTTT
GGGGGCACCTGGCCTCCCTAACGGACTTTTGAGCGGCGACGAGGATTTCTCCTCCATCGCCGATATGGAT
TTCTCAGCCTTGCTGTCACAGATTTCCAGCGGCTCTGGCAGCGGCAGCCGGGATTCCAGGGAAGGGATGT
TTTTGCCGAAGCCTGAGGCCGGCTCCGCTATTAGTGACGTGTTTGAGGGCCGCGAGGTGTGCCAGCCAAA
ACGAATCCGGCCATTTCATCCTCCAGGAAGTCCATGGGCCAACCGCCCACTCCCCGCCAGCCTCGCACCA
ACACCAACCGGTCCAGTACATGAGCCAGTCGGGTCACTGACCCCGGCACCAGTCCCTCAGCCACTGGATC
CAGCGCCCGCAGTGACTCCCGAGGCCAGTCACCTGTTGGAGGATCCCGATGAAGAAACGAGCCAGGCTGT
CAAAGCCCTTCGGGAGATGGCCGATACTGTGATTCCCCAGAAGGAAGAGGCTGCAATCTGTGGCCAAATG
GACCTTTCCCATCCGCCCCCAAGGGGCCATCTGGATGAGCTGACAACCACACTTGAGTCCATGACCGAGG
ATCTGAACCTGGACTCACCCCTGACCCCGGAATTGAACGAGATTCTGGATACCTTCCTGAACGACGAGTG
CCTCTTGCATGCCATGCATATCAGCACAGGACTGTCCATCTTCGACACATCTCTGTTTGGATCCTGAGAC
CAGACCAATAAAAAACGCCCGGCGGCAACCGAGCGTTCTGAACAAATCCAGATGGAGTTCTGAGGTCATT
ACTGGATCTATCAACAGGAGTCCAAGCGAGCTCGATATCAAATTACGCCCCGCCCTGCCACTCATCGCAG
TACTGTTGTAATTCATTAAGCATTCTGCCGACATGGAAGCCATCACAAACGGCATGATGAACCTGAATCG
CCAGCGGCATCAGCACCTTGTCGCCTTGCGTATAATATTTGCCCATGGTGAAAACGGGGGCGAAGAAGTT
GTCCATATTGGCCACGTTTAAATCAAAACTGGTGAAACTCACCCAGGGATTGGCTGAAACGAAAAACATA
TTCTCAATAAACCCTTTAGGGAAATAGGCCAGGTTTTCACCGTAACACGCCACATCTTGCGAATATATGT
GTAGAAACTGCCGGAAATCGTCGTGGTATTCACTCCAGAGCGATGAAAACGTTTCAGTTTGCTCATGGAA
AACGGTGTAACAAGGGTGAACACTATCCCATATCACCAGCTCACCGTCTTTCATTGCCATACGAAATTCC
GGATGAGCATTCATCAGGCGGGCAAGAATGTGAATAAAGGCCGGATAAAACTTGTGCTTATTTTTCTTTA
CGGTCTTTAAAAAGGCCGTAATATCCAGCTGAACGGTCTGGTTATAGGTACATTGAGCAACTGACTGAAA
TGCCTCAAAATGTTCTTTACGATGCCATTGGGATATATCAACGGTGGTATATCCAGTGATTTTTTTCTCC
ATTTTAGCTTCCTTAGCTCCTGAAAATCTCGATAACTCAAAAAATACGCCCGGTAGTGATCTTATTTCAT
TATGGTGAAAGTTGGAACCTCTTACGTGCCCGATCAATCATGACCAAAATCCCTTAACGTGAGTTTTCGT
TCCACTGAGCGTCAGACCCCGTAGAAAAGATCAAAGGATCTTCTTGAGATCCTTTTTTTCTGCGCGTAAT
CTGCTGCTTGCAAACAAAAAAACCACCGCTACCAGCGGTGGTTTGTTTGCCGGATCAAGAGCTACCAACT
CTTTTTCCGAAGGTAACTGGCTTCAGC
